Addgene plasmid #81299: pDONR223_REG3A_p.G85R
Purpose: Gateway Donor vector containing REG3A , part of the Target Accelerator Plasmid Collection.
Depositing lab: Jesse Boehm & William Hahn & David Root. Depositing organization: Broad Institute. Publication: Systematic Functional Interrogation of Rare Cancer Variants Identifies Oncogenic Alleles. Kim E, Ilic N, Shrestha Y, Zou L, Kamburov A, Zhu C, Yang X, Lubonja R, Tran N, Nguyen C, Lawrence MS, Piccioni F, Bagul M, Doench JG, Chouinard CR, Wu X, Hogstrom L, Natoli T, Tamayo P, Horn H, Corsello SM, Lage K, Root DE, Subramanian A, Golub TR, Getz G, Boehm JS, Hahn WC. Cancer Discov. 2016 Jul;6(7):714-26. doi: 10.1158/2159-8290.CD-16-0160. Epub 2016 May 4. PubMed 27147599.
Backbone
  Vector backbone: pDONR223
  Backbone manufacturer: Invitrogen
  Backbone size w/o insert (bp): 2790
  Vector type: Gateway Entry vector
Growth in bacteria
  Bacterial resistance: Spectinomycin, 50 μg/mL
  Growth temperature: 37°C
  Growth strain: DH5alpha
  Copy number: High Copy
Gene/Insert
  Gene/Insert name: REG3A
  Species: H. sapiens (human)
  Mutation: G85R
  GenBank ID: NM_138938.2
  Entrez Gene: REG3A (a.k.a. HIP, HIP/PAP, INGAP, PAP, PAP-H, PAP1, PBCGF, REG-III, REG3)
  Promoter: None
  Cloning method: Gateway Cloning
  Sequencing primers: 5′ M13pUC-fwd; 3′ M13-Rev
Terms and licenses: Academic/Nonprofit Terms; Industry Terms: Not Available to Industry
Depositor comments: Closed state: stop codon immediately follows insert
How to cite: pDONR223_REG3A_p.G85R was a gift from Jesse Boehm & William Hahn & David Root (Addgene plasmid # 81299 ; http://n2t.net/addgene:81299 ; RRID:Addgene_81299)
