[The description below was written by a language model from this plasmid's Addgene catalogue record and pLannotate feature annotations shown in this document.]
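Description:
pDONR223_REG3A_p.G85R is a Gateway entry clone built on the Invitrogen pDONR223 backbone and carrying a mutant open reading frame of human REG3A, part of the Target Accelerator Plasmid Collection of cancer-associated variant alleles. It is a small (about 3.3 kb) bacterial plasmid that replicates from a high-copy ColE1/pUC-type origin. It is selected with spectinomycin through the aadA aminoglycoside adenylyltransferase gene (SmR), which sits downstream of a fragment of the class 1 integron Pc promoter. Short remnants annotated as lacZα, lacI and GmR appear to be backbone leftovers rather than functional genes. The rrnB T1 and T2 terminators lie upstream of the cloning region, where they help insulate it from read-through transcription.

The payload is a 525-nt REG3A coding sequence bearing the G85R substitution. REG3A encodes a secreted C-type lectin with bactericidal activity against Gram-positive bacteria and a reported role in keratinocyte proliferation. The ORF is flanked on both sides by attL recombination sites. The automated annotation labels both as attL3, but they act as the paired sites for an LR Clonase reaction. The clone is in the "closed" configuration, meaning a stop codon immediately follows the insert, so the protein is expressed with its native C-terminus and cannot be fused to C-terminal tags supplied by a destination vector. The entry vector provides no promoter for the insert. The only nearby promoter is a T7 promoter outside one attL site, and M13 primer sites are recorded for sequencing.

The construct therefore serves as a shuttle: the variant ORF is moved by LR recombination into expression destination vectors, supporting functional comparison of rare cancer-associated alleles with their wild-type counterparts.
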