Features (pLannotate 1.2.2; 12 found; start..end, strand, type, name):
     38..74      -  CDS            lacZα (fragment): LacZα fragment of β-galactosidase; lacZ fragment
     91..186     +  protein_bind   attL3: mutant version of attL; recombination site for the Gateway® LR reaction LR Clonase™
    189..713     +  CDS            REG3A: REG3A_HUMAN - Also known as HIP, PAP, PAP1. Experimental evidence at protein level: Swiss-Prot protein existence level 1. Bactericidal C-type lectin which acts exclusively against Gram-positive bacteria and mediates bacterial killing by binding to surface-exposed carbohydrate moieties of peptidoglycan. Regulates keratinocyte proliferation and differentiation after skin injury via activation of EXTL3-PI3K-AKT signaling pathway. From Homo sapiens (Human).
    721..816     -  protein_bind   attL3: mutant version of attL; recombination site for the Gateway® LR reaction LR Clonase™
    835..853     -  promoter       T7 promoter: promoter for bacteriophage T7 RNA polymerase
   1043..1066    +  promoter       Pc promoter (fragment): intI1 (promoter lies within the coding sequence); class 1 integron promoter
   1242..1298    +  CDS            GmR (fragment): gentamycin acetyltransferase; aacC1; confers resistance to gentamycin
   1305..2096    +  CDS            SmR: aminoglycoside adenylyltransferase (Murphy, 1985); aadA; confers resistance to spectinomycin and streptomycin
   2189..2777    +  rep_origin     ori: high-copy-number ColE1/pMB1/pBR322/pUC origin of replication
   2960..3052    +  CDS            lacI (fragment): lac repressor; lacI; The lac repressor binds to the lac operator to inhibit transcription in E. coli. This inhibition can be relieved by adding lactose or isopropyl-β-D-thiogalactopyranoside (IPTG).
   3107..3134    -  terminator     rrnB T2 terminator: transcription terminator T2 from the E. coli rrnB gene
   3266..3309    +  terminator     rrnB T1 terminator: Escherichia coli rrnB; transcription terminator T1 from the E. coli rrnB gene
>Addgene plasmid #81299 | pDONR223_REG3A_p.G85R | addgene full sequence | sequence record 168389 | Addgene NGS Result
GGCAGTTCCCTACTCTCGCGTTAACGCTAGCATGGATGTTTTCCCAGTCACGACGTTGTAAAACGACGGC
CAGTCTTAAGCTCGGGCCCCAAATAATGATTTTATTTTGACTGATAGTGACCTGTTCGTTGCAACAAATT
GATGAGCAATGCTTTTTTATAATGCCAACTTTGTACAAAAAAGTTGGCATGCTGCCTCCCATGGCCCTGC
CCAGTGTATCTTGGATGCTGCTTTCCTGCCTCATGCTGCTGTCTCAGGTTCAAGGTGAAGAACCCCAGAG
GGAACTGCCCTCTGCACGGATCCGCTGTCCCAAAGGCTCCAAGGCCTATGGCTCCCACTGCTATGCCTTG
TTTTTGTCACCAAAATCCTGGACAGATGCAGATCTGGCCTGCCAGAAGCGGCCCTCTGGAAACCTGGTGT
CTGTGCTCAGTGGGGCTGAGAGATCCTTCGTGTCCTCCCTGGTGAAGAGCATTGGTAACAGCTACTCATA
CGTCTGGATTGGGCTCCATGACCCCACACAGGGCACCGAGCCCAATGGAGAAGGTTGGGAGTGGAGTAGC
AGTGATGTGATGAATTACTTTGCATGGGAGAGAAATCCCTCCACCATCTCAAGCCCCGGCCACTGTGCGA
GCCTGTCGAGAAGCACAGCATTTCTGAGGTGGAAAGATTATAACTGTAATGTGAGGTTACCCTATGTCTG
CAAGTTCACTGACTGATTGCCAACTTTCTTGTACAAAGTTGGCATTATAAGAAAGCATTGCTTATCAATT
TGTTGCAACGAACAGGTCACTATCAGTCAAAATAAAATCATTATTTGCCATCCAGCTGATATCCCCTATA
GTGAGTCGTATTACATGGTCATAGCTGTTTCCTGGCAGCTCTGGCCCGTGTCTCAAAATCTCTGATGTTA
CATTGCACAAGATAAAAATATATCATCATGCCTCCTCTAGACCAGCCAGGACAGAAATGCCTCGACTTCG
CTGCTACCCAAGGTTGCCGGGTGACGCACACCGTGGAAACGGATGAAGGCACGAACCCAGTGGACATAAG
CCTGTTCGGTTCGTAAGCTGTAATGCAAGTAGCGTATGCGCTCACGCAACTGGTCCAGAACCTTGACCGA
ACGCAGCGGTGGTAACGGCGCAGTGGCGGTTTTCATGGCTTGTTATGACTGTTTTTTTGGGGTACAGTCT
ATGCCTCGGGCATCCAAGCAGCAAGCGCGTTACGCCGTGGGTCGATGTTTGATGTTATGGAGCAGCAACG
ATGTTACGCAGCAGGGCAGTCGCCCTAAAACAAAGTTAAACATTATGAGGGAAGCGGTGATCGCCGAAGT
ATCGACTCAACTATCAGAGGTAGTTGGCGTCATCGAGCGCCATCTCGAACCGACGTTGCTGGCCGTACAT
TTGTACGGCTCCGCAGTGGATGGCGGCCTGAAGCCACACAGTGATATTGATTTGCTGGTTACGGTGACCG
TAAGGCTTGATGAAACAACGCGGCGAGCTTTGATCAACGACCTTTTGGAAACTTCGGCTTCCCCTGGAGA
GAGCGAGATTCTCCGCGCTGTAGAAGTCACCATTGTTGTGCACGACGACATCATTCCGTGGCGTTATCCA
GCTAAGCGCGAACTGCAATTTGGAGAATGGCAGCGCAATGACATTCTTGCAGGTATCTTCGAGCCAGCCA
CGATCGACATTGATCTGGCTATCTTGCTGACAAAAGCAAGAGAACATAGCGTTGCCTTGGTAGGTCCAGC
GGCGGAGGAACTCTTTGATCCGGTTCCTGAACAGGATCTATTTGAGGCGCTAAATGAAACCTTAACGCTA
TGGAACTCGCCGCCCGACTGGGCTGGCGATGAGCGAAATGTAGTGCTTACGTTGTCCCGCATTTGGTACA
GCGCAGTAACCGGCAAAATCGCGCCGAAGGATGTCGCTGCCGACTGGGCAATGGAGCGCCTGCCGGCCCA
GTATCAGCCCGTCATACTTGAAGCTAGACAGGCTTATCTTGGACAAGAAGAAGATCGCTTGGCCTCGCGC
GCAGATCAGTTGGAAGAATTTGTCCACTACGTGAAAGGCGAGATCACCAAGGTAGTCGGCAAATAACCCT
CGAGCCACCCATGACCAAAATCCCTTAACGTGAGTTACGCGTCGTTCCACTGAGCGTCAGACCCCGTAGA
AAAGATCAAAGGATCTTCTTGAGATCCTTTTTTTCTGCGCGTAATCTGCTGCTTGCAAACAAAAAAACCA
CCGCTACCAGCGGTGGTTTGTTTGCCGGATCAAGAGCTACCAACTCTTTTTCCGAAGGTAACTGGCTTCA
GCAGAGCGCAGATACCAAATACTGTTCTTCTAGTGTAGCCGTAGTTAGGCCACCACTTCAAGAACTCTGT
AGCACCGCCTACATACCTCGCTCTGCTAATCCTGTTACCAGTGGCTGCTGCCAGTGGCGATAAGTCGTGT
CTTACCGGGTTGGACTCAAGACGATAGTTACCGGATAAGGCGCAGCGGTCGGGCTGAACGGGGGGTTCGT
GCACACAGCCCAGCTTGGAGCGAACGACCTACACCGAACTGAGATACCTACAGCGTGAGCTATGAGAAAG
CGCCACGCTTCCCGAAGGGAGAAAGGCGGACAGGTATCCGGTAAGCGGCAGGGTCGGAACAGGAGAGCGC
ACGAGGGAGCTTCCAGGGGGAAACGCCTGGTATCTTTATAGTCCTGTCGGGTTTCGCCACCTCTGACTTG
AGCGTCGATTTTTGTGATGCTCGTCAGGGGGGCGGAGCCTATGGAAAAACGCCAGCAACGCGGCCTTTTT
ACGGTTCCTGGCCTTTTGCTGGCCTTTTGCTCACATGTTCTTTCCTGCGTTATCCCCTGATTCTGTGGAT
AACCGTATTACCGCCTTTGAGTGAGCTGATACCGCTCGCCGCAGCCGAACGACCGAGCGCAGCGAGTCAG
TGAGCGAGGAAGCGGAAGAGCGCCCAATACGCAAACCGCCTCTCCCCGCGCGTTGGCCGATTCATTAATG
CAGCTGGCACGACAGGTTTCCCGACTGGAAAGCGGGCAGTGAGCGCAACGCAATTAATACGCGTACCGCT
AGCCAGGAAGAGTTTGTAGAAACGCAAAAAGGCCATCCGTCAGGATGGCCTTCTGCTTAGTTTGATGCCT
GGCAGTTTATGGCGGGCGTCCTGCCCGCCACCCTCCGGGCCGTTGCTTCACAACGTTCAAATCCGCTCCC
GGCGGATTTGTCCTACTCAGGAGAGCGTTCACCGACAAACAACAGATAAAACGAAAGGCCCAGTCTTCCG
ACTGAGCCTTTCGTTTTATTTGATGCCT
