>Addgene plasmid #81299 | pDONR223_REG3A_p.G85R | depositor partial sequence | sequence record 154618 | Insert sequence
ATGCTGCCTCCCATGGCCCTGCCCAGTGTATCTTGGATGCTGCTTTCCTGCCTCATGCTGCTGTCTCAGG
TTCAAGGTGAAGAACCCCAGAGGGAACTGCCCTCTGCACGGATCCGCTGTCCCAAAGGCTCCAAGGCCTA
TGGCTCCCACTGCTATGCCTTGTTTTTGTCACCAAAATCCTGGACAGATGCAGATCTGGCCTGCCAGAAG
CGGCCCTCTGGAAACCTGGTGTCTGTGCTCAGTGGGGCTGAGAGATCCTTCGTGTCCTCCCTGGTGAAGA
GCATTGGTAACAGCTACTCATACGTCTGGATTGGGCTCCATGACCCCACACAGGGCACCGAGCCCAATGG
AGAAGGTTGGGAGTGGAGTAGCAGTGATGTGATGAATTACTTTGCATGGGAGAGAAATCCCTCCACCATC
TCAAGCCCCGGCCACTGTGCGAGCCTGTCGAGAAGCACAGCATTTCTGAGGTGGAAAGATTATAACTGTA
ATGTGAGGTTACCCTATGTCTGCAAGTTCACTGAC
